Addgene plasmid #114287: pCWXPGR-pTF-Wnt3a
Purpose: TET-inducible expression of Wnt3a
Depositing lab: Patrick Salmon. Depositing organization: University of Geneva. Publication: Perturbed Wnt signaling leads to neuronal migration delay, altered interhemispheric connections and impaired social behavior. Bocchi R, Egervari K, Carol-Perdiguer L, Viale B, Quairiaux C, De Roo M, Boitard M, Oskouie S, Salmon P, Kiss JZ. Nat Commun. 2017 Oct 27;8(1):1158. doi: 10.1038/s41467-017-01046-w. PubMed 29079819.
Backbone
  Vector backbone: pCWXPGR65
  Vector type: Lentiviral
  Selectable markers: GFP
Growth in bacteria
  Bacterial resistance: Ampicillin, 100 μg/mL
  Growth temperature: 37°C
  Growth strain: NEB Stable
  Copy number: High Copy
Gene/Insert
  Gene/Insert name: Wnt3a
  Species: M. musculus (mouse)
  Entrez Gene: Wnt3a (a.k.a. Wnt-3a, vt)
  Cloning method: Gateway Cloning
Terms and licenses: Academic/Nonprofit Terms; Industry Terms: Not Available to Industry
Depositor comments: Subcloned from Addgene Plasmid #18030. pTF is an optimized TET-promoter, described in HGT 2011, Giry et al.
How to cite: pCWXPGR-pTF-Wnt3a was a gift from Patrick Salmon (Addgene plasmid # 114287 ; http://n2t.net/addgene:114287 ; RRID:Addgene_114287)
