[The description below was written by a language model from this plasmid's Addgene catalogue record and pLannotate feature annotations shown in this document.]
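Description:
pCWXPGR-pTF-Wnt3a is an all-in-one, tetracycline-inducible HIV-1-based lentiviral vector built on the pCWXPGR65 backbone for doxycycline-controlled expression of mouse Wnt3a. It is propagated in E. coli through a high-copy ColE1/pUC-type origin with ampicillin resistance (AmpR). The backbone also carries an SV40 origin. The viral genome is transcribed from a CMV enhancer fused to a truncated 5' LTR, followed by the Ψ packaging signal with a gag fragment, the cPPT/CTS, and the RRE for Rev-dependent RNA export. A WPRE lies upstream of the 3' LTR, and a rabbit β-globin polyadenylation signal follows it. The 3' LTR region is annotated as truncated and is preceded by a loxP site, which would in principle allow Cre-mediated excision of the integrated provirus if the site is copied to both LTRs during reverse transcription, although the record does not comment on this.

The payload was assembled by Gateway recombination, as shown by the attB4, attB1 and attB2 sites. Between attB4 and attB1 sits pTF, described by the depositor as an optimized TET promoter. It is annotated as several tet operators joined to a minimal CaMV 35S promoter fragment, and it drives the Wnt3a coding sequence, a ligand of the canonical Wnt pathway. Downstream, a human PGK promoter constitutively drives EGFP, followed by an rtTA3-like fragment and a RelA (p65) activation domain. This suggests a reverse tet transactivator carrying a p65 activation domain, though the table does not annotate how it is linked to EGFP. A single vector therefore supplies the inducer-responsive transactivator, a GFP marker for identifying transduced cells, and the inducible gene. The associated publication concerns perturbed Wnt signaling in neuronal migration and cortical connectivity.
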