Features (pLannotate 1.2.2; 37 found; start..end, strand, type, name):
      1..19      +  protein_bind   tet operator: bacterial operator O1 for the tetR and tetA genes tetracycline repressor TetR
     30..73      +  promoter       minimal CaMV 35S promoter (fragment): minimal 35S promoter from cauliflower mosaic virus
     82..102     +  protein_bind   attB1: mutant version of attB; core recombination site for the Gateway® BP reaction BP Clonase™
    111..1166    +  CDS            Wnt3a: WNT3A_MOUSE - Also known as Wnt-3a. Experimental evidence at protein level: Swiss-Prot protein existence level 1. Ligand for members of the frizzled family of seven transmembrane receptors (Probable). Functions in the canonical Wnt signaling pathway that results in activation of transcription factors of the TCF/LEF family (PubMed:26902720). Required for normal embryonic mesoderm development and formation of caudal somites (PubMed:8299937). Required for normal morphogenesis of the developing neural tube (PubMed:8299937). Mediates self-renewal of the stem cells at the bottom on intestinal crypts
   1170..1194    -  protein_bind   attB2: mutant version of attB; recombination site for the Gateway® BP reaction BP Clonase™
   1211..1721    +  promoter       hPGK promoter: human phosphoglycerate kinase 1 promoter
   1743..2459    +  CDS            EGFP: EGFP is a basic (constitutively fluorescent) green fluorescent protein published in 1996, derived from Aequorea victoria. It is reported to be a rapidly-maturing weak dimer with moderate acid sensitivity.
   2541..3164    +  CDS            rtTA3 (fragment): reverse tetracycline transactivator 3 activates expression from Tet-responsive promoters in the presence of doxycycline
   3603..3974    +  CDS            RelA (p65) AD: transcriptional activation domain of human RelA, also known as p65 (O'Shea and Perkins, 2008)
   4000..4588    +  misc_feature   WPRE: woodchuck hepatitis virus posttranscriptional regulatory element
   4596..4715    +  CDS            nef (fragment): NEF_HV1LA - Experimental evidence at protein level: Swiss-Prot protein existence level 1. Extracellular Nef protein targets CD4(+) T-lymphocytes for apoptosis by interacting with CXCR4 surface receptors. From Human immunodeficiency virus type 1 group M subtype B (isolate Lai) (HIV-1).
   4736..4769    +  protein_bind   loxP: Cre-mediated recombination occurs in the 8-bp core sequence (GCATACAT). Cre recombinase
   4789..4969    +  LTR            5' LTR (truncated): truncated 5' long terminal repeat (LTR) from HIV-1
   5072..5127    +  polyA_signal   β-globin poly(A) signal: rabbit β-globin polyadenylation signal (Gil and Proudfoot, 1987)
   5510..5532    -  protein_bind   lac operator (fragment): The lac repressor binds to the lac operator to inhibit transcription in E. coli. This inhibition can be relieved by adding lactose or isopropyl-β-D-thiogalactopyranoside (IPTG). lac repressor encoded by lacI
   5536..5566    -  promoter       lac promoter: promoter for the E. coli lac operon
   5581..5602    -  protein_bind   CAP binding site: CAP binding activates transcription in the presence of cAMP. E. coli catabolite activator protein
   5615..5654    -  CDS            lacI (fragment): lac repressor; lacI; The lac repressor binds to the lac operator to inhibit transcription in E. coli. This inhibition can be relieved by adding lactose or isopropyl-β-D-thiogalactopyranoside (IPTG).
   5661..5683    +  promoter       SV40 promoter (fragment): SV40 enhancer and early promoter
   5707..5842    +  rep_origin     SV40 ori: SV40 origin of replication
   5862..5996    +  polyA_signal   SV40 poly(A) signal: SV40 polyadenylation signal
   5998..6052    -  CDS            lacI (fragment): lac repressor; lacI; The lac repressor binds to the lac operator to inhibit transcription in E. coli. This inhibition can be relieved by adding lactose or isopropyl-β-D-thiogalactopyranoside (IPTG).
   6235..6822    -  rep_origin     ori: high-copy-number ColE1/pMB1/pBR322/pUC origin of replication
   6993..7853    -  CDS            AmpR: β-lactamase; bla; confers resistance to ampicillin, carbenicillin, and related antibiotics
   7854..7958    -  promoter       AmpR promoter: bla
   7989..8368    +  enhancer       CMV enhancer: human cytomegalovirus immediate early enhancer
   8447..8627    +  LTR            5' LTR (truncated): truncated 5' long terminal repeat (LTR) from HIV-1
   8674..8799    +  misc_feature   HIV-1 Ψ: packaging signal of human immunodeficiency virus type 1
   8783..9142    +  CDS            HIV-1 gag (fragment): gag protein from human immunodeficiency virus 1; gag
   9291..9408    +  misc_feature   cPPT/CTS: central polypurine tract and central termination sequence of HIV-1
   9551..9634    +  CDS            vif (fragment): VIF_HV1BR - Experimental evidence at protein level: Swiss-Prot protein existence level 1. Counteracts the innate antiviral activity of host APOBEC3F and APOBEC3G. Forms a complex with host APOBEC3F and APOBEC3G thus preventing the entry of these lethally hypermutating enzymes into progeny virions. Recruits an active E3 ubiquitin ligase complex composed of elongin BC, CUL5, and RBX2 to induce polyubiquitination of APOBEC3G and APOBEC3F. In turn, they are directed to the 26S proteasome for degradation. Vif interaction with APOBEC3G also blocks its cytidine deaminase activity in a proteasome-inde
   9768..10001   +  misc_feature   RRE: The Rev response element (RRE) of HIV-1 allows for Rev-dependent mRNA export from the nucleus to the cytoplasm.
  10378..10478   +  CDS            Rev (fragment): human immunodeficiency virus 1 (HIV-1) Rev protein; rev; enhances nuclear export of unspliced and incompletely spliced viral mRNAs
  10505..10525   +  protein_bind   attB4: mutant version of attB; core recombination site for the Gateway® BP reaction BP Clonase™
  10552..10570   +  protein_bind   tet operator: bacterial operator O1 for the tetR and tetA genes tetracycline repressor TetR
  10593..10611   +  protein_bind   tet operator: bacterial operator O1 for the tetR and tetA genes tetracycline repressor TetR
  10634..10661   -  promoter       tetR/tetA promoters (fragment): tetR; overlapping promoters for bacterial tetR and tetA
>Addgene plasmid #114287 | pCWXPGR-pTF-Wnt3a | addgene full sequence | sequence record 218748 | Addgene NGS Result
ACTCTATCATTGATAGAGTTCTAGTATTAGCAAGGCCTTTCCTCTATATAAGGAAGTTCATTTCATTTGG
AGAAGATCCCCCAAGTTTGTACAAAAAAGCAGGCTTCACCATGGCTCCTCTCGGATACCTCTTAGTGCTC
TGCAGCCTGAAGCAGGCTCTGGGCAGCTACCCGATCTGGTGGTCCTTGGCTGTGGGACCCCAGTACTCCT
CTCTGAGCACTCAGCCCATTCTCTGTGCCAGCATCCCAGGCCTGGTACCGAAGCAGCTGCGCTTCTGCAG
GAACTACGTGGAGATCATGCCCAGCGTGGCTGAGGGTGTCAAAGCGGGCATCCAGGAGTGCCAGCACCAG
TTCCGAGGCCGGCGTTGGAACTGCACCACCGTCAGCAACAGCCTGGCCATCTTTGGCCCTGTTCTGGACA
AAGCCACCCGGGAGTCAGCCTTTGTCCATGCCATCGCCTCCGCTGGAGTAGCTTTCGCAGTGACACGCTC
CTGTGCAGAGGGATCAGCTGCTATCTGTGGGTGCAGCAGCCGCCTCCAGGGCTCCCCAGGCGAGGGCTGG
AAGTGGGGCGGCTGTAGTGAGGACATTGAATTTGGAGGAATGGTCTCTCGGGAGTTTGCCGATGCCAGGG
AGAACCGGCCGGATGCCCGCTCTGCCATGAACCGTCACAACAATGAGGCTGGGCGCCAGGCCATCGCCAG
TCACATGCACCTCAAGTGCAAATGCCACGGGCTATCTGGCAGCTGTGAAGTGAAGACCTGCTGGTGGTCG
CAGCCGGACTTCCGCACCATCGGGGATTTCCTCAAGGACAAGTATGACAGTGCCTCGGAGATGGTGGTAG
AGAAACACCGAGAGTCTCGTGGCTGGGTGGAGACCCTGAGGCCACGTTACACGTACTTCAAGGTGCCGAC
AGAACGCGACCTGGTCTACTACGAGGCCTCACCCAACTTCTGCGAACCTAACCCCGAAACCGGCTCCTTC
GGGACGCGTGACCGCACCTGCAATGTGAGCTCGCATGGCATAGATGGGTGCGACCTGTTGTGCTGCGGGC
GCGGGCATAACGCGCGCACTGAGCGACGGAGGGAGAAATGCCACTGTGTTTTCCATTGGTGCTGCTACGT
CAGCTGCCAGGAGTGCACACGTGTCTATGACGTGCACACCTGCAAGTAGACCCAGCTTTCTTGTACAAAG
TGGTGATAATCGAATTCCACGGGGTTGGGGTTGCGCCTTTTCCAAGGCAGCCCTGGGTTTGCGCAGGGAC
GCGGCTGCTCTGGGCGTGGTTCCGGGAAACGCAGCGGCGCCGACCCTGGGTCTCGCACATTCTTCACGTC
CGTTCGCAGCGTCACCCGGATCTTCGCCGCTACCCTTGTGGGCCCCCCGGCGACGCTTCCTGCTCCGCCC
CTAAGTCGGGAAGGTTCCTTGCGGTTCGCGGCGTGCCGGACGTGACAAACGGAAGCCGCACGTCTCACTA
GTACCCTCGCAGACGGACAGCGCCAGGGAGCAATGGCAGCGCGCCGACCGCGATGGGCTGTGGCCAATAG
CGGCTGCTCAGCAGGGCGCGCCGAGAGCAGCGGCCGGGAAGGGGCGGTGCGGGAGGCGGGGTGTGGGGCG
GTAGTGTGGGCCCTGTTCCTGCCCGCGCGGTGTTCCGCATTCTGCAAGCCTCCGGAGCGCACGTCGGCAG
TCGGCTCCCTCGTTGACCGAATCACCGACCTCTCTCCCCAGGGGGATCCACCGGTCGCCACCATGGTGAG
CAAGGGCGAGGAGCTGTTCACCGGGGTGGTGCCCATCCTGGTCGAGCTGGACGGCGACGTAAACGGCCAC
AAGTTCAGCGTGTCCGGCGAGGGCGAGGGCGATGCCACCTACGGCAAGCTGACCCTGAAGTTCATCTGCA
CCACCGGCAAGCTGCCCGTGCCCTGGCCCACCCTCGTGACCACCCTGACCTACGGCGTGCAGTGCTTCAG
CCGCTACCCCGACCACATGAAGCAGCACGACTTCTTCAAGTCCGCCATGCCCGAAGGCTACGTCCAGGAG
CGCACCATCTTCTTCAAGGACGACGGCAACTACAAGACCCGCGCCGAGGTGAAGTTCGAGGGCGACACCC
TGGTGAACCGCATCGAGCTGAAGGGCATCGACTTCAAGGAGGACGGCAACATCCTGGGGCACAAGCTGGA
GTACAACTACAACAGCCACAACGTCTATATCATGGCCGACAAGCAGAAGAACGGCATCAAGGTGAACTTC
AAGATCCGCCACAACATCGAGGACGGCAGCGTGCAGCTCGCCGACCACTACCAGCAGAACACCCCCATCG
GCGACGGCCCCGTGCTGCTGCCCGACAACCACTACCTGAGCACCCAGTCCGCCCTGAGCAAAGACCCCAA
CGAGAAGCGCGATCACATGGTCCTGCTGGAGTTCGTGACCGCCGCCGGGATCACTCTCGGCATGGACGAG
CTGTACAAGGCTAGCGGATCAGGTCAATGTACTAACTACGCTTTGTTGAAGCTTGCCGGCGATGTTGAAA
GTAACCCCGGTCCTGGATCCATGTCCAGACTGGACAAGAGCAAAGTCATAAACGGCGCTCTGGAATTACT
CAATGGAGTCGGTATCGAAGGCCTGACGACAAGGAAACTCGCTCAAAAGCTGGGAGTTGAGCAGCCTACC
CTGTACTGGCACGTGAAGAACAAGCGGGCCCTGCTCGATGCCCTGCCAATCGAGATGCTGGACAGGCATC
ATACCCACTTCTGCCCCCTGGAAGGCGAGTCATGGCAAGACTTTCTGCGGAACAACGCCAAGTCATTCCG
CTGTGCTCTCCTCTCACATCGCGACGGGGCTAAAGTGCATCTCGGCACCCGCCCAACAGAGAAACAGTAC
GAAACCCTGGAAAATCAGCTCGCGTTCCTGTGTCAGCAAGGCTTCTCCCTGGAGAACGCACTGTACGCTC
TGTCCGCCGTGGGCCACTTTACACTGGGCTGCGTATTGGAGGAACAGGAGCATCAAGTAGCAAAAGAGGA
AAGAGAGACACCTACCACCGATTCTATGCCCCCACTTCTGAGACAAGCAATTGAGCTGTTCGACCGGCAG
GGAGCCGAACCTGCCTTCCTTTTCGGCCTGGAACTAATCATATGTGGCCTGGAGAAACAGCTAAAGTGCG
AAAGCGGCGGGCCGGCCTCGAGCGAATTCCAGTACCTGCCAGATACAGACGATCGTCACCGGATTGAGGA
GAAACGTAAAAGGACATATGAGACCTTCAAGAGCATCATGAAGAAGAGTCCTTTCAGCGGACCCACCGAC
CCCCGGCCTCCACCTCGACGCATTGCTGTGCCTTCCCGCAGCTCAGCTTCTGTCCCCAAGCCAGCACCCC
AGCCCTATCCCTTTACGTCATCCCTGAGCACCATCAACTATGATGAGTTTCCCACCATGGTGTTTCCTTC
TGGGCAGATCAGCCAGGCCTCGGCCTTGGCCCCGGCCCCTCCCCAAGTCCTGCCCCAGGCTCCAGCCCCT
GCCCCTGCTCCAGCCATGGTATCAGCTCTGGCCCAGGCCCCAGCCCCTGTCCCAGTCCTAGCCCCAGGCC
CTCCTCAGGCTGTGGCCCCACCTGCCCCCAAGCCCACCCAGGCTGGGGAAGGAACGCTGTCAGAGGCCCT
GCTGCAGCTGCAGTTTGATGATGAAGACCTGGGGGCCTTGCTTGGCAACAGCACAGACCCAGCTGTGTTC
ACAGACCTGGCATCCGTCGACAACTCCGAGTTTCAGCAGCTGCTGAACCAGGGCATACCTGTGGCCCCCC
ACACAACTGAGCCCATGCTGATGGAGTACCCTGAGGCTATAACTCGCCTAGTGACAGGGGCCCAGAGGCC
CCCCGACCCAGCTCCTGCTCCACTGGGGGCCCCGGGGCTCCCCAATGGCCTCCTTTCAGGAGATGAAGAC
TTCTCCTCCATTGCGGACATGGACTTCTCAGCCCTGCTGAGTCAGATCAGCTCCTAAAGATCTGATCAAG
CTTATCGATAATCAACCTCTGGATTACAAAATTTGTGAAAGATTGACTGGTATTCTTAACTATGTTGCTC
CTTTTACGCTATGTGGATACGCTGCTTTAATGCCTTTGTATCATGCTATTGCTTCCCGTATGGCTTTCAT
TTTCTCCTCCTTGTATAAATCCTGGTTGCTGTCTCTTTATGAGGAGTTGTGGCCCGTTGTCAGGCAACGT
GGCGTGGTGTGCACTGTGTTTGCTGACGCAACCCCCACTGGTTGGGGCATTGCCACCACCTGTCAGCTCC
TTTCCGGGACTTTCGCTTTCCCCCTCCCTATTGCCACGGCGGAACTCATCGCCGCCTGCCTTGCCCGCTG
CTGGACAGGGGCTCGGCTGTTGGGCACTGACAATTCCGTGGTGTTGTCGGGGAAATCATCGTCCTTTCCT
TGGCTGCTCGCCTGTGTTGCCACCTGGATTCTGCGCGGGACGTCCTTCTGCTACGTCCCTTCGGCCCTCA
ATCCAGCGGACCTTCCTTCCCGCGGCCTGCTGCCGGCTCTGCGGCCTCTTCCGCGTCTTCGCCTTCGCCC
TCAGACGAGTCGGATCTCCCTTTGGGCCGCCTCCCCGCATCGATACCGTCGACCTCGAGGTTCGCTTTAA
GACCAATGACTTACAAGGCAGCTGTAGATCTTAGCCACTTTTTAAAAGAAAAGGGGGGACTGGAAGGGCT
AATTCACTCCCAACGAAGACAAGATGGGATCAATTCACCATGGGAATAACTTCGTATAGCATACATTATA
CGAAGTTATGCTGCTTTTTGCTTGTACTGGGTCTCTCTGGTTAGACCAGATCTGAGCCTGGGAGCTCTCT
GGCTAACTAGGGAACCCACTGCTTAAGCCTCAATAAAGCTTGCCTTGAGTGCTTCAAGTAGTGTGTGCCC
GTCTGTTGTGTGACTCTGGTAACTAGAGATCCCTCAGACCCTTTTAGTCAGTGTGGAAAATCTCTAGCAG
CATCTAGTTGAATCGCCAGTGTGTCGAGCTAGCAGATCTTTTTCCCTCTGCCAAAAATTATGGGGACATC
ATGAAGCCCCTTGAGCATCTGACTTCTGGCTAATAAAGGAAATTTATTTTCATTGCAATAGTGTGTTGGA
ATTTTTTGTGTCTCTCACTCGGAAGGACATATGGGAGGGCAAATCATTTAAAACATCAGAATGAGTATTT
GGTTTAGAGTTTGGCAACATATGCCCATATGCTGGCTGCCATGAACAAAGGTTGGCTATAAAGAGGTCAT
CAGTATATGAAACAGCCCCCTGCTGTCCATTCCTTATTCCATAGAAAAGCCTTGACTTGAGGTTAGATTT
TTTTTATATTTTGTTTTGTGTTATTTTTTTCTTTAACATCCCTAAAATTTTCCTTACATGTTTTACTAGC
CAGATTTTTCCTCCTCTCCTGACTACTCCCAGTCATAGCTGTCCCTCTTCTCTTATGGAGATCCCTCGAC
CTGCAGCCCAAGCTTGGCGTAATCATGGTCATAGCTGTTTCCTGTGTGAAATTGTTATCCGCTCACAATT
CCACACAACATACGAGCCGGAAGCATAAAGTGTAAAGCCTGGGGTGCCTAATGAGTGAGCTAACTCACAT
TAATTGCGTTGCGCTCACTGCCCGCTTTCCAGTCGGGAAACCTGTCGTGCCAGCGGATCCGCATCTCAAT
TAGTCAGCAACCATAGTCCCGCCCCTAACTCCGCCCATCCCGCCCCTAACTCCGCCCAGTTCCGCCCATT
CTCCGCCCCATGGCTGACTAATTTTTTTTATTTATGCAGAGGCCGAGGCCGCCTCGGCCTCTGAGCTATT
CCAGAAGTAGTGAGGAGGCTTTTTTGGAGGCCTAGGCTTTTGCAAAAAGCTAACTTGTTTATTGCAGCTT
ATAATGGTTACAAATAAAGCAATAGCATCACAAATTTCACAAATAAAGCATTTTTTTCACTGCATTCTAG
TTGTGGTTTGTCCAAACTCATCAATGTATCTTATCATGTCTGGATCCGCTGCATTAATGAATCGGCCAAC
GCGCGGGGAGAGGCGGTTTGCGTATTGGGCGCTCTTCCGCTTCCTCGCTCACTGACTCGCTGCGCTCGGT
CGTTCGGCTGCGGCGAGCGGTATCAGCTCACTCAAAGGCGGTAATACGGTTATCCACAGAATCAGGGGAT
AACGCAGGAAAGAACATGTGAGCAAAAGGCCAGCAAAAGGCCAGGAACCGTAAAAAGGCCGCGTTGCTGG
CGTTTTTCCATAGGCTCCGCCCCCCTGACGAGCATCACAAAAATCGACGCTCAAGTCAGAGGTGGCGAAA
CCCGACAGGACTATAAAGATACCAGGCGTTTCCCCCTGGAAGCTCCCTCGTGCGCTCTCCTGTTCCGACC
CTGCCGCTTACGGATACCTGTCCGCCTTTCTCCCTTCGGGAAGCGTGGCGCTTTCTCATAGCTCACGCTG
TAGGTATCTCAGTTCGGTGTAGGTCGTTCGCTCCAAGCTGGGCTGTGTGCACGAACCCCCCGTTCAGCCC
GACCGCTGCGCCTTATCCGGTAACTATCGTCTTGAGTCCAACCCGGTAAGACACGACTTATCGCCACTGG
CAGCAGCCACTGGTAACAGGATTAGCAGAGCGAGGTATGTAGGCGGTGCTACAGAGTTCTTGAAGTGGTG
GCCTAACTACGGCTACACTAGAAGAACAGTATTTGGTATCTGCGCTCTGCTGAAGCCAGTTACCTTCGGA
AAAAGAGTTGGTAGCTCTTGATCCGGCAAACAAACCACCGCTGGTAGCGGTGGTTTTTTTGTTTGCAAGC
AGCAGATTACGCGCAGAAAAAAAGGATCTCAAGAAGATCCTTTGATCTTTTCTACGGGGTCTGACGCTCA
GTGGAACGAAAACTCACGTTAAGGGATTTTGGTCATGAGATTATCAAAAAGGATCTTCACCTAGATCCTT
TTAAATTAAAAATGAAGTTTTAAATCAATCTAAAGTATATATGAGTAAACTTGGTCTGACAGTTACCAAT
GCTTAATCAGTGAGGCACCTATCTCAGCGATCTGTCTATTTCGTTCATCCATAGTTGCCTGACTCCCCGT
CGTGTAGATAACTACGATACGGGAGGGCTTACCATCTGGCCCCAGTGCTGCAATGATACCGCGAGACCCA
CGCTCACCGGCTCCAGATTTATCAGCAATAAACCAGCCAGCCGGAAGGGCCGAGCGCAGAAGTGGTCCTG
CAACTTTATCCGCCTCCATCCAGTCTATTAATTGTTGCCGGGAAGCTAGAGTAAGTAGTTCGCCAGTTAA
TAGTTTGCGCAACGTTGTTGCCATTGCTACAGGCATCGTGGTGTCACGCTCGTCGTTTGGTATGGCTTCA
TTCAGCTCCGGTTCCCAACGATCAAGGCGAGTTACATGATCCCCCATGTTGTGCAAAAAAGCGGTTAGCT
CCTTCGGTCCTCCGATCGTTGTCAGAAGTAAGTTGGCCGCAGTGTTATCACTCATGGTTATGGCAGCACT
GCATAATTCTCTTACTGTCATGCCATCCGTAAGATGCTTTTCTGTGACTGGTGAGTACTCAACCAAGTCA
TTCTGAGAATAGTGTATGCGGCGACCGAGTTGCTCTTGCCCGGCGTCAATACGGGATAATACCGCGCCAC
ATAGCAGAACTTTAAAAGTGCTCATCATTGGAAAACGTTCTTCGGGGCGAAAACTCTCAAGGATCTTACC
GCTGTTGAGATCCAGTTCGATGTAACCCACTCGTGCACCCAACTGATCTTCAGCATCTTTTACTTTCACC
AGCGTTTCTGGGTGAGCAAAAACAGGAAGGCAAAATGCCGCAAAAAAGGGAATAAGGGCGACACGGAAAT
GTTGAATACTCATACTCTTCCTTTTTCAATATTATTGAAGCATTTATCAGGGTTATTGTCTCATGAGCGG
ATACATATTTGAATGTATTTAGAAAAATAAACAAATAGGGGTTCCGCGCACATTTCCCCGAAAAGTGCCA
CCTGGGTCGACATTGATTATTGACTAGTTATTAATAGTAATCAATTACGGGGTCATTAGTTCATAGCCCA
TATATGGAGTTCCGCGTTACATAACTTACGGTAAATGGCCCGCCTGGCTGACCGCCCAACGACCCCCGCC
CATTGACGTCAATAATGACGTATGTTCCCATAGTAACGCCAATAGGGACTTTCCATTGACGTCAATGGGT
GGAGTATTTACGGTAAACTGCCCACTTGGCAGTACATCAAGTGTATCATATGCCAAGTACGCCCCCTATT
GACGTCAATGACGGTAAATGGCCCGCCTGGCATTATGCCCAGTACATGACCTTATGGGACTTTCCTACTT
GGCAGTACATCTACGTATTAGTCATCGCTATTACCATGGGAGGYGTGGCCTGGGCGGGACTGGGGAGTGG
CGAGCCCTCAGATCCTGCATATAAGCAGCTGCTTTTTGCCTGTACTGGGTCTCTCTGGTTAGACCAGATC
TGAGCCTGGGAGCTCTCTGGCTAACTAGGGAACCCACTGCTTAAGCCTCAATAAAGCTTGCCTTGAGTGC
TTCAAGTAGTGTGTGCCCGTCTGTTGTGTGACTCTGGTAACTAGAGATCCCTCAGACCCTTTTAGTCAGT
GTGGAAAATCTCTAGCAGTGGCGCCCGAACAGGGACTTGAAAGCGAAAGGGAAACCAGAGGAGCTCTCTC
GACGCAGGACTCGGCTTGCTGAAGCGCGCACGGCAAGAGGCGAGGGGCGGCGACTGGTGAGTACGCCAAA
AATTTTGACTAGCGGAGGCTAGAAGGAGAGAGATGGGTGCGAGAGCGTCAGTATTAAGCGGGGGAGAATT
AGATCGCGATGGGAAAAAATTCGGTTAAGGCCAGGGGGAAAGAAAAAATATAAATTAAAACATATAGTAT
GGGCAAGCAGGGAGCTAGAACGATTCGCAGTTAATACTGGCCTGTTAGAAACATCAGAAGGCTGTAGACA
AATACTGGGACAGCTACAACCATCCCTTCAGACAGGATCAGAAGAACTTAGATCATTATATAATACAGTA
GCAACCCTCTATTGTGTGCATCAAAGGATAGAGATAAAAGACACCAAGGAAGCTTTAGACAAGATAGAGG
AAGAGCAAAACAAAAGTAAGAAAAAAGCACAGCAAGCAGCAGGATCTTCAGACCTGGAAATTCCCTACAA
TCCCCAAAGTCAAGGAGTAGTAGAATCTATGAATAAAGAATTAAAGAAAATTATAGGACAGGTAAGAGAT
CAGGCTGAACATCTTAAGACAGCAGTACAAATGGCAGTATTCATCCACAATTTTAAAAGAAAAGGGGGGA
TTGGGGGGTACAGTGCAGGGGAAAGAATAGTAGACATAATAGCAACAGACATACAAACTAAAGAATTACA
AAAACAAATTACAAAAATTCAAAATTTTCGGGTTTATTACAGGGACAGCAGAAATCCACTTTGGAAAGGA
CCAGCAAAGCTCCTCTGGAAAGGTGAAGGGGCAGTAGTAATACAAGATAATAGTGACATAAAAGTAGTGC
CAAGAAGAAAAGCAAAGATCATTAGGGATTATGGAAAACAGATGGCAGGTGATGATTGTGTGGCAAGTAG
ACAGGATGAGGATTAGAACATGGAAAAGTTTAGTAAAACACCATAAGGAGGAGATATGAGGGACAATTGG
AGAAGTGAATTATATAAATATAAAGTAGTAAAAATTGAACCATTAGGAGTAGCACCCACCAAGGCAAAGA
GAAGAGTGGTGCAGAGAGAAAAAAGAGCAGTGGGAATAGGAGCTTTGTTCCTTGGGTTCTTGGGAGCAGC
AGGAAGCACTATGGGCGCAGCGTCAATGACGCTGACGGTACAGGCCAGACAATTATTGTCTGGTATAGTG
CAGCAGCAGAACAATTTGCTGAGGGCTATTGAGGCGCAACAGCATCTGTTGCAACTCACAGTCTGGGGCA
TCAAGCAGCTCCAGGCAAGAATCCTGGCTGTGGAAAGATACCTAAAGGATCAACAGCTCCTGGGGATTTG
GGGTTGCTCTGGAAAACTCATTTGCACCACTGCTGTGCCTTGGAATGCTAGTTGGAGTAATAAATCTCTG
GAACAGATTTGGAATCACACGACCTGGATGGAGTGGGACAGAGAAATTAACAATTACACAAGCTTAATAC
ACTCCTTAATTGAAGAATCGCAAAACCAGCAAGAAAAGAATGAACAAGAATTATTGGAATTAGATAAATG
GGCAAGTTTGTGGAATTGGTTTAACATAACAAATTGGCTGTGGTATATAAAATTATTCATAATGATAGTA
GGAGGCTTGGTAGGTTTAAGAATAGTTTTTGCTGTACTTTCTATAGTGAATAGAGTTAGGCAGGGATATT
CACCATTATCGTTTCAGACCCACCTCCCAACCCCGAGGGGACCCGACAGGCCCGAAGGAATAGAAGAAGA
AGGTGGAGAGAGAGACAGAGACAGATCCATTCGATTAGTGAACGGATCTCGACGGTATCTAGTGATTATC
GGATCAACTTTGTATAGAAAAGTTGGGTACAACTCCCACTAGACATATCCTACTCTATCATTGATAGAGT
GACCCTTCCATAGACATATCCTACTCTATCATTGATAGAGTGACCCTTCCACTAGGTTCACTTTTCTCTA
TCATTGATAGGGAGTGGTAAACAATTGATGGACAAAATCTATCAATGATAGAGAGTGCATGTTACTAGTA
TTGTTCTTCTCTATCATTGATAGTGACTTTGCCTAATCACTTAGCA
